Addgene plasmid #125081: pSR40.14
Purpose: Expression of ompR(1-122aa)-ccaR(119-234aa) chimera under PLtetO-1, output Promoter PcpcG2-172
Depositing lab: Jeffrey Tabor. Depositing organization: Rice University. Publication: Rewiring bacterial two-component systems by modular DNA-binding domain swapping. Schmidl SR, Ekness F, Sofjan K, Daeffler KN, Brink KR, Landry BP, Gerhardt KP, Dyulgyarov N, Sheth RU, Tabor JJ. Nat Chem Biol. 2019 Jul;15(7):690-698. doi: 10.1038/s41589-019-0286-6. Epub 2019 May 20. PubMed 31110305.
Backbone
  Vector backbone: pProTet.E333
  Total vector size (bp): 4789
  Vector type: Bacterial Expression, Synthetic Biology
Growth in bacteria
  Bacterial resistance: Chloramphenicol, 25 μg/mL
  Growth temperature: 37°C
  Growth strain: DH5alpha
  Copy number: High Copy
Gene/Insert 1
  Gene/Insert name: ompR(REC)-ccaR(DBD)122
  Species: Synthetic
  Insert size (bp): 714
Gene/Insert 2
  Gene/Insert name: sfgfp (alt name: Super folder GFP)
  Species: Synthetic
  Insert size (bp): 714
Gene/Insert 3
  Gene/Insert name: tetR
  Species: Tn10 from E. coli
  Insert size (bp): 625
  GenBank ID: NC_009133.1
Terms and licenses: Academic/Nonprofit Terms; Industry Terms: Not Available to Industry
How to cite: pSR40.14 was a gift from Jeffrey Tabor (Addgene plasmid # 125081 ; http://n2t.net/addgene:125081 ; RRID:Addgene_125081)
