[The description below was written by a language model from this plasmid's Addgene catalogue record and pLannotate feature annotations shown in this document.]
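Description:
pSR40.14 is a bacterial expression and synthetic-biology plasmid built on the pProTet.E333 backbone, about 4.8 kb in size. It replicates in E. coli from a high-copy ColE1/pUC-type origin and is selected with chloramphenicol through a cat gene driven by its own promoter and followed by the lambda t0 terminator.

The plasmid carries three transcription units arranged in the same orientation, each insulated by terminators (rrnB T1, with T7Te after the first two). The first places a synthetic chimeric response regulator under the PLtetO-1 promoter. This protein joins the receiver (REC) domain of E. coli OmpR, residues 1–122, to the DNA-binding domain of CcaR, residues 119–234. The automated annotation labels the whole reading frame as an ompR fragment and does not separately identify the CcaR portion. The second unit is a superfolder GFP reporter. According to the catalogue entry it is controlled by the PcpcG2-172 output promoter, which is the target of the CcaR DNA-binding domain; this promoter is not annotated in the feature table but presumably lies in the unannotated gap upstream of sfGFP. The third unit expresses TetR from a fragment of the constitutive J23119 promoter. TetR represses PLtetO-1, so chimera expression can be tuned with a tetracycline-class inducer.

Together these parts form a self-contained test circuit. Inducer sets the level of the hybrid regulator, phosphorylation of the OmpR receiver domain is expected to govern its activity, and GFP fluorescence reports activation of the CcaR-responsive promoter. The plasmid comes from work on rewiring bacterial two-component systems by modular swapping of DNA-binding domains, and the "122" in the insert name denotes the crossover point used for this fusion.
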