Features (pLannotate 1.2.2; 15 found; start..end, strand, type, name):
    152..225     +  promoter       PLtetO-1 promoter: modified phage lambda PL promoter with tet operator sites (Lutz and Bujard, 1997)
    261..929     +  CDS            ompR (fragment): OMPR_ECOLI - Also known as kmt, ompB. Experimental evidence at protein level: Swiss-Prot protein existence level 1. Member of the two-component regulatory system EnvZ/OmpR involved in osmoregulation (particularly of genes ompF and ompC) as well as other genes (PubMed:3010044, PubMed:3536870). Plays a central role in both acid and osmotic stress responses (PubMed:28526842, PubMed:30524381). Binds to the promoter of both ompC and ompF; at low osmolarity it activates ompF transcription, while at high osmolarity it represses ompF and activates ompC transcription (PubMed:3533941, PubMed:3023382, Pu
    998..1069    +  terminator     rrnB T1 terminator: transcription terminator T1 from the E. coli rrnB gene
   1085..1112    +  terminator     T7Te terminator: phage T7 early transcription terminator
   1426..2139    +  CDS            superfolder GFP: GFP variant that folds robustly even when fused to poorly folded proteins (Pédelacq et al., 2006)
   2166..2237    +  terminator     rrnB T1 terminator: transcription terminator T1 from the E. coli rrnB gene
   2253..2280    +  terminator     T7Te terminator: phage T7 early transcription terminator
   2287..2331    +  misc_feature   MCS (fragment): pUC18/19 multiple cloning site
   2338..2366    +  promoter       J23119 promoter (fragment): bacterial promoter (Registry of Standard Biological Parts BBa J23119)
   2401..3027    +  CDS            TetR: tetracycline repressor TetR; tetR; TetR binds to the tetracycline operator tetO to inhibit transcription. This inhibition can be relieved by adding tetracycline or doxycycline.
   3033..3119    +  terminator     rrnB T1 terminator: Escherichia coli rrnB; transcription terminator T1 from the E. coli rrnB gene
   3284..3872    -  rep_origin     ori: high-copy-number ColE1/pMB1/pBR322/pUC origin of replication
   3960..4054    -  terminator     lambda t0 terminator: transcription terminator from phage lambda
   4078..4734    -  CDS            cat: CAT_ECOLX - Experimental evidence at protein level: Swiss-Prot protein existence level 1. This enzyme is an effector of chloramphenicol resistance in bacteria. From Escherichia coli. This protein is used as a marker in many commonly used cloning vectors, such as pACYC184.
   4735..14      -  promoter       cat promoter (across the origin): promoter of the E. coli cat gene encoding chloramphenicol acetyltransferase
>Addgene plasmid #125081 | pSR40.14 | addgene full sequence | sequence record 245085 | Addgene NGS Result
CCTCTTACGGGCCGGCCAACGTCTCATTTTCGCCAGATATCGACGTCGGAGACCTAATGCGCCAGATATC
GACGTCTAAGAAACCATTATTATCATGACATTAACCTATAAAAATAGGCGTATCACGAGGCCCTTTCGTC
TTCACCTCGAGTCCCTATCAGTGATAGAGATTGACATCCCTATCAGTGATAGAGATACTGAGCACATCAG
CAGGACGCACTGACCGCATAAAGGACTTAGCAAAGCCCAATTTTAAACAAATGCAAGAGAACTACAAGAT
TCTGGTGGTCGATGACGACATGCGCCTGCGTGCGCTGCTGGAACGTTATCTCACCGAACAAGGCTTCCAG
GTTCGAAGCGTCGCTAATGCAGAACAGATGGATCGCCTGCTGACTCGTGAATCTTTCCATCTTATGGTAC
TGGATTTAATGTTACCTGGTGAAGATGGCTTGTCGATTTGCCGACGTCTTCGTAGTCAGAGCAACCCGAT
GCCGATCATTATGGTGACGGCGAAAGGGGAAGAAGTGGACCGTATCGTAGGCCTGGAGATTGGCGCTGAC
GACTACATTCCAAAACCGTTTAACCCGCGTGAACTGCTGGCCCGTATCCGTGCGGTGCTGCGTCGTGGTT
GTGCAACGTGCCAACCAGTTTTAGAGTGGGGGCCAATCAGGTTGGATCCAAGCACCTATGAAGTTAGTTA
TGACAATGAGGTTTTGTCTTTGACCCGCAAGGAATACAGCATTCTGGAATTACTACTCCGCAATGGCCGT
CGGGTGCTAAGTCGGAGCATGATTATCGATAGTATCTGGAAGTTGGAGAGTCCCCCAGAGGAAGATACGG
TTAAGGTGCATGTGCGGAGTTTGCGACAAAAATTAAAAAGTGCCGGTTTATCAGCAGATGCCATTGAAAC
GGTCCATGGCATTGGGTATCGTCTGGCCAATTTAACGGAAAAATCTTTGTGCCAAGGGAAAAACTAGTAA
TAATCTAGACCAGGCATCAAATAAAACGAAAGGCTCAGTCGAAAGACTGGGCCTTTCGTTTTATCTGTTG
TTTGTCGGTGAACGCTCTCTACTAGAGTCACACTGGCTCACCTTCGGGTGGGCCTTTCTGCGTTTATAGT
AAATCACTGCATAATTCGTGTCGCTCAAGGCGCACTCCCGTTCTGGATAATGTTTTTTGCGCCGACATCA
TAACGGTTCTGGCAAATATTCTGAAATGAGCTGGTTAGCTAGTCAAGCCCATTGTGCTTTTCTCTATCAA
CCTCAGCTTACCTGAAGGGGTGAACAGGTCTGGGTTAATTCATGTTGCGAAATGTAACAGTTTTAGTCGC
ATCAGCTAACTTTCCGATTTCTTTACGATTTTCTCCCCCTTTTCTTCAATTTTACTTTGTTAGGATCGCA
TTTTTAAAAAGAGGAGAAATACTAGATGCGTAAAGGCGAAGAGCTGTTCACTGGTGTCGTCCCTATTCTG
GTGGAACTGGATGGTGATGTCAACGGTCATAAGTTTTCCGTGCGTGGCGAGGGTGAAGGTGACGCAACTA
ATGGTAAACTGACGCTGAAGTTCATCTGTACTACTGGTAAACTGCCGGTACCTTGGCCGACTCTGGTAAC
GACGCTGACTTATGGTGTTCAGTGCTTTGCTCGTTATCCGGACCATATGAAGCAGCATGACTTCTTCAAG
TCCGCCATGCCGGAAGGCTATGTGCAGGAACGCACGATTTCCTTTAAGGATGACGGCACGTACAAAACGC
GTGCGGAAGTGAAATTTGAAGGCGATACCCTGGTAAACCGCATTGAGCTGAAAGGCATTGACTTTAAAGA
AGACGGCAATATCCTGGGCCATAAGCTGGAATACAATTTTAACAGCCACAATGTTTACATCACCGCCGAT
AAACAAAAAAATGGCATTAAAGCGAATTTTAAAATTCGCCACAACGTGGAGGATGGCAGCGTGCAGCTGG
CTGATCACTACCAGCAAAACACTCCAATCGGTGATGGTCCTGTTCTGCTGCCAGACAATCACTATCTGAG
CACGCAAAGCGTTCTGTCTAAAGATCCGAACGAGAAACGCGATCATATGGTTCTGCTGGAGTTCGTAACC
GCAGCGGGCATCACGCATGGTATGGATGAACTGTACAAATGATGATAATAATCTAGACCAGGCATCAAAT
AAAACGAAAGGCTCAGTCGAAAGACTGGGCCTTTCGTTTTATCTGTTGTTTGTCGGTGAACGCTCTCTAC
TAGAGTCACACTGGCTCACCTTCGGGTGGGCCTTTCTGCGTTTATAGGTACCCGTGGATCCTCTAGAGTC
GACCTGCAGGCATGCAAGCTTTTTACGGCTAGCTCAGTCCTAGGTATAGTGCTAGCCCAGCCAGAGAAAC
ACTCTTTAACAGGGGGTAGTATGATGTCTCGTTTAGATAAAAGTAAAGTGATTAACAGCGCATTAGAGCT
GCTTAATGAGGTCGGAATCGAAGGTTTAACAACCCGTAAACTCGCCCAGAAGCTAGGTGTAGAGCAGCCT
ACATTGTATTGGCATGTAAAAAATAAGCGGGCTTTGCTCGACGCCTTAGCCATTGAGATGTTAGATAGGC
ACCATACTCACTTTTGCCCTTTAGAAGGGGAAAGCTGGCAAGATTTTTTACGTAATAACGCTAAAAGTTT
TAGATGTGCTTTACTAAGTCATCGCGATGGAGCAAAAGTACATTTAGGTACACGGCCTACAGAAAAACAG
TATGAAACTCTCGAAAATCAATTAGCCTTTTTATGCCAACAAGGTTTTTCACTAGAGAATGCATTATATG
CACTCAGCGCAGTGGGGCATTTTACTTTAGGTTGCGTATTGGAAGATCAAGAGCATCAAGTCGCTAAAGA
AGAAAGGGAAACACCTACTACTGATAGTATGCCGCCATTATTACGACAAGCTATCGAATTATTTGATCAC
CAAGGTGCAGAGCCAGCCTTCTTATTCGGCCTTGAATTGATCATATGCGGATTAGAAAAACAACTTAAAT
GTGAAAGTGGGTCTTAAGGCATCAAATAAAACGAAAGGCTCAGTCGAAAGACTGGGCCTTTCGTTTTATC
TGTTGTTTGTCGGTGAACGCTCTCCTGAGTAGGACAAATCCGCCGCCCTAGACCTAGGGCGTTCGGCTGC
GGCGAGCGGTATCAGCTCACTCAAAGGCGGTAATACGGTTATCCACAGAATCAGGGGATAACGCATGCAA
GAACATGTGAGCAAAAGGCCAGCAAAAGGCCAGGAACCGTAAAAAGGCCGCGTTGCTGGCGTTTTTCCAT
AGGCTCCGCCCCCCTGACGAGCATCACAAAAATCGACGCTCAAGTCAGAGGTGGCGAAACCCGACAGGAC
TATAAAGATACCAGGCGTTTCCCCCTGGAAGCTCCCTCGTGCGCTCTCCTGTTCCGACCCTGCCGCTTAC
CGGATACCTGTCCGCCTTTCTCCCTTCGGGAAGCGTGGCGCTTTCTCATAGCTCACGCTGTAGGTATCTC
AGTTCGGTGTAGGTCGTTCGCTCCAAGCTGGGCTGTGTGCACGAACCCCCCGTTCAGCCCGACCGCTGCG
CCTTATCCGGTAACTATCGTCTTGAGTCCAACCCGGTAAGACACGACTTATCGCCACTGGCAGCAGCCAC
TGGTAACAGGATTAGCAGAGCGAGGTATGTAGGCGGTGCTACAGAGTTCTTGAAGTGGTGGCCTAACTAC
GGCTACACTAGAAGGACAGTATTTGGTATCTGCGCTCTGCTGAAGCCAGTTACCTTCGGAAAAAGAGTTG
GTAGCTCTTGATCCGGCAAACAAACCACCGCTGGTAGCGGTGGTTTTTTTGTTTGCAAGCAGCAGATTAC
GCGCAGAAAAAAAGGATCTCAAGAAGATCCTTTGATCTTTTCTACGGGGTCTGACGCTCAGTGGAACGAA
AACTCACGTTAAGGGATTTTGGTCATGACTAGTGCTTGGATTCTCACCAATAAAAAACGCCCGGCGGCAA
CCGAGCGTTCTGAACAAATCCAGATGGAGTTCTGAGGTCATTACTGGATCTATCAACAGGAGTCCAAGCG
AGCTCGATATCAAATTACGCCCCGCCCTGCCACTCATCGCAGTACTGTTGTAATTCATTAAGCATTCTGC
CGACATGGAAGCCATCACAAACGGCATGATGAACCTGAATCGCCAGCGGCATCAGCACCTTGTCGCCTTG
CGTATAATATTTGCCCATGGTGAAAACGGGGGCGAAGAAGTTGTCCATATTGGCCACGTTTAAATCAAAA
CTGGTGAAACTCACCCAGGGATTGGCTGAGACGAAAAACATATTCTCAATAAACCCTTTAGGGAAATAGG
CCAGGTTTTCACCATAACACGCCACATCTTGCGAATATATGTGTAGAAACTGCCGGAAATCGTCGTGGTA
TTCACTCCAGAGCGATGAAAACGTTTCAGTTTGCTCATGGAAAACGGTGTAACAAGGGTGAACACTATCC
CATATCACCAGCTCACCGTCTTTCATTGCCATACGAAATTCCGGATGAGCATTCATCAGGCGGGCAAGAA
TGTGAATAAAGGCCGGATAAAACTTGTGCTTATTTTTCTTTACGGTCTTTAAAAAGGCCGTAATATCCAG
CTGAACGGTCTGGTTATAGGTACATTGAGCAACTGACTGAAATGCCTCAAAATGTTCTTTACGATGCCAT
TGGGATATATCAACGGTGGTATATCCAGTGATTTTTTTCTCCATTTTAGCTTCCTTAGCTCCTGAAAATC
TCGATAACTCAAAAAATACGACCGGTAGTGATCTTATTTCATTATGGTGAAAGTTGGAA
